>Addgene plasmid #167343 | pcDNA3.1-3XHA-Zmat3 | addgene full sequence | sequence record 333103 | Addgene NGS Result
GACGGATCGGGAGATCTCCCGATCCCCTATGGTGCACTCTCAGTACAATCTGCTCTGATGCCGCATAGTT
AAGCCAGTATCTGCTCCCTGCTTGTGTGTTGGAGGTCGCTGAGTAGTGCGCGAGCAAAATTTAAGCTACA
ACAAGGCAAGGCTTGACCGACAATTGCATGAAGAATCTGCTTAGGGTTAGGCGTTTTGCGCTGCTTCGCG
ATGTACGGGCCAGATATACGCGTTGACATTGATTATTGACTAGTTATTAATAGTAATCAATTACGGGGTC
ATTAGTTCATAGCCCATATATGGAGTTCCGCGTTACATAACTTACGGTAAATGGCCCGCCTGGCTGACCG
CCCAACGACCCCCGCCCATTGACGTCAATAATGACGTATGTTCCCATAGTAACGCCAATAGGGACTTTCC
ATTGACGTCAATGGGTGGAGTATTTACGGTAAACTGCCCACTTGGCAGTACATCAAGTGTATCATATGCC
AAGTACGCCCCCTATTGACGTCAATGACGGTAAATGGCCCGCCTGGCATTATGCCCAGTACATGACCTTA
TGGGACTTTCCTACTTGGCAGTACATCTACGTATTAGTCATCGCTATTACCATGGTGATGCGGTTTTGGC
AGTACATCAATGGGCGTGGATAGCGGTTTGACTCACGGGGATTTCCAAGTCTCCACCCCATTGACGTCAA
TGGGAGTTTGTTTTGGCACCAAAATCAACGGGACTTTCCAAAATGTCGTAACAACTCCGCCCCATTGACG
CAAATGGGCGGTAGGCGTGTACGGTGGGAGGTCTATATAAGCAGAGCTCTCTGGCTAACTAGAGAACCCA
CTGCTTACTGGCTTATCGAAATTAATACGACTCACTATAGGGAGACCCAAGCTGGCTAGTTAAGCTTGGT
ACCGAGCTCGGATCCACTAGTCCAGTGTGGTGGAATTCTGCAGATAAACGCCACCATGGGGCAACAAGGA
TACCCGTATGATGTTCCGGATTACGCTGGCTACCCATACGACGTCCCAGACTACGCTGGCTACCCATACG
ACGTCCCAGACTACGCTCAAGGAGTGCGGCCGCGGGGGCGCGCCATTCTTTTGCAGCAGGTCTGGCTTCC
TTTACCTAATCGGCCTTCAACCTCTCCTCCTATGTCAGTGGCTGCCAGGTCCACAAGGACCTTGCAGCTC
CCGCCACAGAAGGCTTTTGGGCAGGAAGCATCCTTGCCTCTGGCAGGGGAAGAGGATTTAGCTAAGAGAG
GGGAGCCAGACTCTGCCCTGGAGGAGCTGTGTAAGCCCCTCTTCTGCAAACTCTGCAATGTCACCTTGAA
CTCCGCTCAGCAAGCCCAGGCACACTATCAGGGTAAAAACCATGGCAAGAAACTACGAAATTATTACGCA
GCTAACAGCTGTCCTCCTCCAGCCAGGGTGAGCAGCGTGGTGGCAGAGCCTGTAGCCACACCCCTCGTTC
CTGTCCCTCCGCAGGTGGGCTCCTGCAAGCCAGGGGGCAGGGTGATCCTGGCTACAGAGAATGACTACTG
TAAGCTGTGCGATGCCTCCTTCAGCTCCCCTGCCGTGGCACAGGCGCACTACCAGGGGAAGAACCATGCC
AAGAGACTCCGTCTGGCCGAAGCTCAGAGTCACTCATTCTCGGACTCCGCAGAGGCAGGGCAACGGCGGA
CTCGGAAAGAAGGGAGTGAATTTAAGATGGTGGCCACCAGGAGGAATATGAATCCAGTCCAGAGCAATTC
AGGCCCTTACTTCAATGCCCGCTCCCGGCAGAGGATCCCGCGAGATCTCGCCATGTGCGTGACTCCAAGT
GGCCAGTTTTACTGCTCCATGTGTAACGTTGGGGCTGGCGAAGAGGTGGAGTTCCGGCAGCATCTAGAGA
GCAAGCAGCACAAAAGCAAGGTGTCCGAGCAGCGGTACAGGAGCGAGATGGAGAACCTGGGCTACGTTCA
GTGATTAATTAAGTCTAGAGTCGAGTCTAGAGGGCCCGCGGTTCGAACAAAAACTCATCTCAGAAGAGGA
TCTGAATATGCATACCGGTCATCATCACCATCACCATTGAGTTTAAACCCGCTGATCAGCCTCGACTGTG
CCTTCTAGTTGCCAGCCATCTGTTGTTTGCCCCTCCCCCGTGCCTTCCTTGACCCTGGAAGGTGCCACTC
CCACTGTCCTTTCCTAATAAAATGAGGAAATTGCATCGCATTGTCTGAGTAGGTGTCATTCTATTCTGGG
GGGTGGGGTGGGGCAGGACAGCAAGGGGGAGGATTGGGAAGACAATAGCAGGCATGCTGGGGATGCGGTG
GGCTCTATGGCTTCTGAGGCGGAAAGAACCAGCTGGGGCTCTAGGGGGTATCCCC
[124 nt withheld, positions 2366-2489]
C
[91 nt withheld, positions 2491-2581]
A
[49 nt withheld, positions 2583-2631]
CCTTTGACGTTGGAGTCCACGTTCTTT
[37 nt withheld, positions 2659-2695]
ACCCTATCTCGGTCTATTCTTTTGATTTATAAGGGATTTTGCCGATTTCGGCCTATTGGTTAAAAAATGA
GCTGATTTAACAAAAATTTAACGCGAATTAATTCTGTGGAATGTGTGTCAGTTAGGGTGTGGAAAGTCCC
CAGGCTCCCCAGCAGGCAGAAGTATGCAAAGCATGCATCTCAATTAGTCAGCAACCAGGTGTGGAAAGTC
CCCAGGCTCCCCAGCAGGCAGAAGTATGCAAAGCATGCATCTCAATTAGTCAGCAACCATAGTCCCGCCC
CTAACTCCGCCCATCCCGCCCCTAACTCCGCCCAGTTCCGCCCATTCTCCGCCCCATGGCTGACTAATTT
TTTTTATTTATGCAGAGGCCGAGGCCGCCTCTGCCTCTGAGCTATTCCAGAAGTAGTGAGGAGGCTTTTT
TGGAGGCCTAGGCTTTTGCAAAAAGCTCCCGGGAGCTTGTATATCCATTTTCGGATCTGATCAAGAGACA
GGATGAGGATCGTTTCGCATGATTGAACAAGATGGATTGCACGCAGGTTCTCCGGCCGCTTGGGTGGAGA
GGCTATTCGGCTATGACTGGGCACAACAGACAATCGGCTGCTCTGATGCCGCCGTGTTCCGGCTGTCAGC
GCAGGGGCGCCCGGTTCTTTTTGTCAAGACCGACCTGTCCGGTGCCCTGAATGAACTGCAGGACGAGGCA
GCGCGGCTATCGTGGCTGGCCACGACGGGCGTTCCTTGCGCAGCTGTGCTCGACGTTGTCACTGAAGCGG
GAAGGGACTGGCTGCTATTGGGCGAAGTGCCGGGGCAGGATCTCCTGTCATCTCACCTTGCTCCTGCCGA
GAAAGTATCCATCATGGCTGATGCAATGCGGCGGCTGCATACGCTTGATCCGGCTACCTGCCCATTCGAC
CACCAAGCGAAACATCGCATCGAGCGAGCACGTACTCGGATGGAAGCCGGTCTTGTCGATCAGGATGATC
TGGACGAAGAGCATCAGGGGCTCGCGCCAGCCGAACTGTTCGCCAGGCTCAAGGCGCGCATGCCCGACGG
CGAGGATCTCGTCGTGACCCATGGCGATGCCTGCTTGCCGAATATCATGGTGGAAAATGGCCGCTTTTCT
GGATTCATCGACTGTGGCCGGCTGGGTGTGGCGGACCGCTATCAGGACATAGCGTTGGCTACCCGTGATA
TTGCTGAAGAGCTTGGCGGCGAATGGGCTGACCGCTTCCTCGTGCTTTACGGTATCGCCGCTCCCGATTC
GCAGCGCATCGCCTTCTATCGCCTTCTTGACGAGTTCTTCTGAGCGGGACTCTGGGGTTCGCGAAATGAC
CGACCAAGCGACGCCCAACCTGCCATCACGAGATTTCGATTCCACCGCCGCCTTCTATGAAAGGTTGGGC
TTCGGAATCGTTTTCCGGGACGCCGGCTGGATGATCCTCCAGCGCGGGGATCTCATGCTGGAGTTCTTCG
CCCACCCCAACTTGTTTATTGCAGCTTATAATGGTTACAAATAAAGCAATAGCATCACAAATTTCACAAA
TAAAGCATTTTTTTCACTGCATTCTAGTTGTGGTTTGTCCAAACTCATCAATGTATCTTATCATGTCTGT
ATACCGTCGACCTCTAGCTAGAGCTTGGCGTAATCATGGTCATAGCTGTTTCCTGTGTGAAATTGTTATC
CGCTCACAATTCCACACAACATACGAGCCGGAAGCATAAAGTGTAAAGCCTGGGGTGCCTAATGAGTGAG
CTAACTCACATTAATTGCGTTGCGCTCACTGCCCGCTTTCCAGTCGGGAAACCTGTCGTGCCAGCTGCAT
TAATGAATCGGCCAACGCGCGGGGAGAGGCGGTTTGCGTATTGGGCGCTCTTCCGCTTCCTCGCTCACTG
ACTCGCTGCGCTCGGTCGTTCGGCTGCGGCGAGCGGTATCAGCTCACTCAAAGGCGGTAATACGGTTATC
CACAGAATCAGGGGATAACGCAGGAAAGAACATGTGAGCAAAAGGCCAGCAAAAGGCCAGGAACCGTAAA
AAGGCCGCGTTGCTGGCGTTTTTCCATAGGCTCCGCCCCCCTGACGAGCATCACAAAAATCGACGCTCAA
GTCAGAGGTGGCGAAACCCGACAGGACTATAAAGATACCAGGCGTTTCCCCCTGGAAGCTCCCTCGTGCG
CTCTCCTGTTCCGACCCTGCCGCTTACCGGATACCTGTCCGCCTTTCTCCCTTCGGGAAGCGTGGCGCTT
TCTCATAGCTCACGCTGTAGGTATCTCAGTTCGGTGTAGGTCGTTCGCTCCAAGCTGGGCTGTGTGCACG
AACCCCCCGTTCAGCCCGACCGCTGCGCCTTATCCGGTAACTATCGTCTTGAGTCCAACCCGGTAAGACA
CGACTTATCGCCACTGGCAGCAGCCACTGGTAACAGGATTAGCAGAGCGAGGTATGTAGGCGGTGCTACA
GAGTTCTTGAAGTGGTGGCCTAACTACGGCTACACTAGAAGAACAGTATTTGGTATCTGCGCTCTGCTGA
AGCCAGTTACCTTCGGAAAAAGAGTTGGTAGCTCTTGATCCGGCAAACAAACCACCGCTGGTAGCGGTGG
TTTTTTTGTTTGCAAGCAGCAGATTACGCGCAGAAAAAAAGGATCTCAAGAAGATCCTTTGATCTTTTCT
ACGGGGTCTGACGCTCAGTGGAACGAAAACTCACGTTAAGGGATTTTGGTCATGAGATTATCAAAAAGGA
TCTTCACCTAGATCCTTTTAAATTAAAAATGAAGTTTTAAATCAATCTAAAGTATATATGAGTAAACTTG
GTCTGACAGTTACCAATGCTTAATCAGTGAGGCACCTATCTCAGCGATCTGTCTATTTCGTTCATCCATA
GTTGCCTGACTCCCCGTCGTGTAGATAACTACGATACGGGAGGGCTTACCATCTGGCCCCAGTGCTGCAA
TGATACCGCGAGACCCACGCTCACCGGCTCCAGATTTATCAGCAATAAACCAGCCAGCCGGAAGGGCCGA
GCGCAGAAGTGGTCCTGCAACTTTATCCGCCTCCATCCAGTCTATTAATTGTTGCCGGGAAGCTAGAGTA
AGTAGTTCGCCAGTTAATAGTTTGCGCAACGTTGTTGCCATTGCTACAGGCATCGTGGTGTCACGCTCGT
CGTTTGGTATGGCTTCATTCAGCTCCGGTTCCCAACGATCAAGGCGAGTTACATGATCCCCCATGTTGTG
CAAAAAAGCGGTTAGCTCCTTCGGTCCTCCGATCGTTGTCAGAAGTAAGTTGGCCGCAGTGTTATCACTC
ATGGTTATGGCAGCACTGCATAATTCTCTTACTGTCATGCCATCCGTAAGATGCTTTTCTGTGACTGGTG
AGTACTCAACCAAGTCATTCTGAGAATAGTGTATGCGGCGACCGAGTTGCTCTTGCCCGGCGTCAATACG
GGATAATACCGCGCCACATAGCAGAACTTTAAAAGTGCTCATCATTGGAAAACGTTCTTCGGGGCGAAAA
CTCTCAAGGATCTTACCGCTGTTGAGATCCAGTTCGATGTAACCCACTCGTGCACCCAACTGATCTTCAG
CATCTTTTACTTTCACCAGCGTTTCTGGGTGAGCAAAAACAGGAAGGCAAAATGCCGCAAAAAAGGGAAT
AAGGGCGACACGGAAATGTTGAATACTCATACTCTTCCTTTTTCAATATTATTGAAGCATTTATCAGGGT
TATTGTCTCATGAGCGGATACATATTTGAATGTATTTAGAAAAATAAACAAATAGGGGTTCCGCGCACAT
TTCCCCGAAAAGTGCCACCTGACGTC
Features (pLannotate 1.2.2; 20 found; start..end, strand, type, name):
     28..80      -  misc_feature   bom (fragment): basis of mobility region from pBR322
    235..614     +  enhancer       CMV enhancer: human cytomegalovirus immediate early enhancer
    615..818     +  promoter       CMV promoter: human cytomegalovirus (CMV) immediate early promoter
    814..847     +  LTR            5' LTR (truncated) (fragment): truncated 5' long terminal repeat (LTR) from HIV-1
    863..881     +  promoter       T7 promoter: promoter for bacteriophage T7 RNA polymerase
   1095..1961    +  CDS            Zmat3: ZMAT3_MOUSE - Also known as Pag608 From Mus musculus (Mouse).
   2096..2320    +  polyA_signal   bGH poly(A) signal: bovine growth hormone polyadenylation signal
   2324..2345    +  promoter       SV40 promoter (fragment): SV40 enhancer and early promoter
   2366..2794    +  rep_origin     f1 ori (sequence partly withheld): f1 bacteriophage origin of replication; arrow indicates direction of (+) strand synthesis
   2808..3137    +  promoter       SV40 promoter: SV40 enhancer and early promoter
   3204..3995    +  CDS            neo: KKA2_KLEPN - Also known as kan, nptII. Experimental evidence at protein level: Swiss-Prot protein existence level 1. Resistance to kanamycin, neomycin, paromomycin, ribostamycin, butirosin and gentamicin B. From Klebsiella pneumoniae.
   4021..4179    +  CDS            ble (fragment): BLE_KLEPN - Experimental evidence at protein level: Swiss-Prot protein existence level 1. Binding protein with a strong affinity to the bleomycin family of antibiotics. Binds to CL990; an antimitotic-antibiotic compound. From Klebsiella pneumoniae.
   4174..4295    +  polyA_signal   SV40 poly(A) signal: SV40 polyadenylation signal
   4368..4384    -  protein_bind   lac operator: The lac repressor binds to the lac operator to inhibit transcription in E. coli. This inhibition can be relieved by adding lactose or isopropyl-β-D-thiogalactopyranoside (IPTG). lac repressor encoded by lacI
   4392..4422    -  promoter       lac promoter: promoter for the E. coli lac operon
   4437..4458    -  protein_bind   CAP binding site: CAP binding activates transcription in the presence of cAMP. E. coli catabolite activator protein
   4471..4563    -  CDS            lacI (fragment): lac repressor; lacI; The lac repressor binds to the lac operator to inhibit transcription in E. coli. This inhibition can be relieved by adding lactose or isopropyl-β-D-thiogalactopyranoside (IPTG).
   4746..5334    -  rep_origin     ori: high-copy-number ColE1/pMB1/pBR322/pUC origin of replication
   5505..6365    -  CDS            AmpR: β-lactamase; bla; confers resistance to ampicillin, carbenicillin, and related antibiotics
   6366..6470    -  promoter       AmpR promoter: bla
