[The description below was written by a language model from this plasmid's Addgene catalogue record and pLannotate feature annotations shown in this document.]
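Description:
pcDNA3.1-3XHA-Zmat3 is a mammalian expression plasmid built on the pcDNA3.1 backbone that drives production of mouse Zmat3 (zinc finger matrin-type 3, also known as Wig1 or PAG608) carrying an N-terminal triple HA epitope tag. The sequenced plasmid is about 6.5 kb. In bacteria it is maintained at high copy through a ColE1/pUC-type origin and selected with ampicillin via the β-lactamase gene and its own promoter. An f1 origin is also present, a standard backbone element that allows single-stranded DNA production.

The expression cassette consists of the human CMV immediate-early enhancer and promoter, followed by a T7 promoter that can serve for in vitro transcription or as a sequencing primer site, then the tagged Zmat3 open reading frame, and finally the bovine growth hormone polyadenylation signal. The roughly 900 bp insert was placed between AscI and PacI sites, both of which are retained. The feature table annotates the Zmat3 coding sequence but not the 3xHA tag itself; the unannotated stretch between the T7 promoter and the Zmat3 CDS is where the catalogue's N-terminal tag would be expected to lie. A second cassette, with the SV40 enhancer/early promoter driving the neomycin phosphotransferase gene and ending in an SV40 poly(A) signal, permits G418 selection of stably transfected mammalian cells. Short annotated fragments (HIV-1 LTR, ble, lacI, bom, lac promoter/operator) appear to be backbone remnants or partial matches rather than functional parts.

The plasmid is intended for expressing HA-tagged Zmat3 in mammalian cells, where the epitope allows antibody-based detection or pull-down of the protein. The associated publication concerns Zmat3 as a splicing regulator in the p53 tumour suppression programme.
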