Addgene plasmid #167343: pcDNA3.1-3XHA-Zmat3
Purpose: Expresses HA-tagged Zmat3
Depositing lab: Laura Attardi. Depositing organization: Stanford University. Publication: Zmat3 Is a Key Splicing Regulator in the p53 Tumor Suppression Program. Bieging-Rolett KT, Kaiser AM, Morgens DW, Boutelle AM, Seoane JA, Van Nostrand EL, Zhu C, Houlihan SL, Mello SS, Yee BA, McClendon J, Pierce SE, Winters IP, Wang M, Connolly AJ, Lowe SW, Curtis C, Yeo GW, Winslow MM, Bassik MC, Attardi LD. Mol Cell. 2020 Nov 5;80(3):452-469.e9. doi: 10.1016/j.molcel.2020.10.022. PubMed 33157015.
Backbone
  Vector backbone: pcDNA3.1
  Backbone size w/o insert (bp): 5428
  Vector type: Mammalian Expression
Growth in bacteria
  Bacterial resistance: Ampicillin, 100 μg/mL
  Growth temperature: 37°C
  Growth strain: DH5alpha
  Copy number: High Copy
Gene/Insert
  Gene/Insert name: Zinc finger matrin-type 3 (alt name: Zmat3, Wig1, PAG608)
  Species: M. musculus (mouse)
  Insert size (bp): 900
  Entrez Gene: Zmat3 (a.k.a. Wig, Wig1)
  Promoter: CMV
  Tag / fusion protein: 3HA (N terminal on insert)
  Cloning method: Restriction Enzyme; 5′ cloning site Asc1 (not destroyed); 3′ cloning site Pac1 (not destroyed)
  Sequencing primers: 5′ TAATACGACTCACTATAGGG; 3′ TAGAAGGCACAGTCGAGG
Terms and licenses: Academic/Nonprofit Terms; Industry Terms: Not Available to Industry
How to cite: pcDNA3.1-3XHA-Zmat3 was a gift from Laura Attardi (Addgene plasmid # 167343 ; http://n2t.net/addgene:167343 ; RRID:Addgene_167343)
